>Addgene plasmid #246498 | pMAPLe4 PCMTD1(1-231) | addgene full sequence | sequence record 492095 | Addgene NGS Result
TTGAGATCCTTTTTTTCTGCGCGTAATCTGCTGCTTGCAAACAAAAAAACCACCGCTACCAGCGGTGGTT
TGTTTGCCGGATCAAGAGCTACCAACTCTTTTTCCGAAGGTAACTGGCTTCAGCAGAGCGCAGATACCAA
ATACTGTCCTTCTAGTGTAGCCGTAGTTAGGCCACCACTTCAAGAACTCTGTAGCACCGCCTACATACCT
CGCTCTGCTAATCCTGTTACCAGTGGCTGCTGCCAGTGGCGATAAGTCGTGTCTTACCGGGTTGGACTCA
AGACGATAGTTACCGGATAAGGCGCAGCGGTCGGGCTGAACGGGGGGTTCGTGCACACAGCCCAGCTTGG
AGCGAACGACCTACACCGAACTGAGATACCTACAGCGTGAGCTATGAGAAAGCGCCACGCTTCCCGAAGG
GAGAAAGGCGGACAGGTATCCGGTAAGCGGCAGGGTCGGAACAGGAGAGCGCACGAGGGAGCTTCCAGGG
GGAAACGCCTGGTATCTTTATAGTCCTGTCGGGTTTCGCCACCTCTGACTTGAGCGTCGATTTTTGTGAT
GCTCGTCAGGGGGGCGGAGCCTATGGAAAAACGCCAGCAACGCGGCCTTTTTACGGTTCCTGGCCTTTTG
CTGGCCTTTTGCTCACATGTTCTTTCCTGCGTTATCCCCTGATTCTGTGGATAACCGTATTACCGCCTTT
GAGTGAGCTGATACCGCTCGCCGCAGCCGAACGACCGAGCGCAGCGAGTCAGTGAGCGAGGAAGCGGAAG
AGCGCCTGATGCGGTATTTTCTCCTTACGCATCTGTGCGGTATTTCACACCGCAATGGTGCACTCTCAGT
ACAATCTGCTCTGATGCCGCATAGTTAAGCCAGTATACACTCCGCTATCGCTACGTGACTGGGTCATGGC
TGCGCCCCGACACCCGCCAACACCCGCTGACGCGCCCTGACGGGCTTGTCTGCTCCCGGCATCCGCTTAC
AGACAAGCTGTGACCGTCTCCGGGAGCTGCATGTGTCAGAGGTTTTCACCGTCATCACCGAAACGCGCGA
GGCAGCTGCGGTAAAGCTCATCAGCGTGGTCGTGAAGCGATTCACAGATGTCTGCCTGTTCATCCGCGTC
CAGCTCGTTGAGTTTCTCCAGAAGCGTTAATGTCTGGCTTCTGATAAAGCGGGCCATGTTAAGGGCGGTT
TTTTCCTGTTTGGTCACTGATGCCTCCGTGTAAGGGGGATTTCTGTTCATGGGGGTAATGATACCGATGA
AACGAGAGAGGATGCTCACGATACGGGTTACTGATGATGAACATGCCCGGTTACTGGAACGTTGTGAGGG
TAAACAACTGGCGGTATGGATGCGGCGGGACCAGAGAAAAATCACTCAGGGTCAATGCCAGCGCTTCGTT
AATACAGATGTAGGTGTTCCACAGGGTAGCCAGCAGCATCCTGCGATGCAGATCCGGAACATAATGGTGC
AGGGCGCTGACTTCCGCGTTTCCAGACTTTACGAAACACGGAAACCGAAGACCATTCATGTTGTTGCTCA
GGTCGCAGACGTTTTGCAGCAGCAGTCGCTTCACGTTCGCTCGCGTATCGGTGATTCATTCTGCTAACCA
GTAAGGCAACCCCGCCAGCCTAGCCGGGTCCTCAACGACAGGAGCACGATCATGCGCACCCGTGGGGCCG
CCATGCCGGCGATAATGGCCTGCTTCTCGCCGAAACGTTTGGTGGCGGGACCAGTGACGAAGGCTTGAGC
GAGGGCGTGCAAGATTCCGAATACCGCAAGCGACAGGCCGATCATCGTCGCGCTCCAGCGAAAGCGGTCC
TCGCCGAAAATGACCCAGAGCGCTGCCGGCACCTGTCCTACGAGTTGCATGATAAAGAAGACAGTCATAA
GTGCGGCTAAGATAGTCGACGTCTAAGAAACCATTATTATCATGACATTAACCTATAAAAATAGGCGTAT
CACGAGGCCCTTTCGTCTTCACCTCGAGTCCCTATCAGTGATAGAGATTGACATCCCTATCAGTGATAGA
GATACTGAGCACATCAGCAGGACGCACTGACCGAATTGATTTAAGGAGGTAACATATGTCTAAAGCTTTG
CTGAAGGGCGTGCGCGATTTTAATCCGATCTCTGCTTGCGTATGCCTGCTGGAAAACTCCTCGGATGGTC
ATAGTGAACGTCTGTTTGGCATTGGTTTTGGCCCGTATATCATTGCCAACCAGCATCTGTTTCGTCGTAA
CAATGGCGAACTGACCATCAAAACCATGCATGGTGAATTCAAAGTCAAAAACTCTACCCAGCTGCAGATG
AAACCGGTTGAAGGCCGTGACATTATCGTTATCAAAATGGCTAAAGACTTCCCGCCGTTCCCGCAGAAAC
TGAAATTCCGTCAGCCGACCATCAAAGATCGTGTGTGCATGGTGTCCACCAACTTTCAGCAGAAAAGCGT
CTCGAGCCTGGTGTCTGAATCCTCTCACATTGTGCATAAAGAAGACACTTCTTTCTGGCAGCACTGGATC
ACCACTAAAGATGGCCAGTGTGGCAGCCCACTAGTTTCCATCATTGATGGCAACATTCTGGGCATCCACA
GCCTGACTCATACCACCAACGGTAGCAACTACTTCGTGGAATTTCCGGAAAAATTCGTGGCGACTTATCT
AGATGCCGCGGATGGTTGGTGCAAAAACTGGAAATTCAACGCGGATAAAATCAGCTGGGGTTCCTTTACC
CTGGTTGAAGATGCGCCGGAAGATGACTTCATGGCCAAAAAAACTGTTGCCGCCATCATGGACTAATAAA
GATCCCATGGTACGCGTGCTAGAGGCATCAAATAAAACGAAAGGCTCAGTCGAAAGACTGGGCCTTTCGT
TTTATCTGTTGTTTGTCGGTGAACGCTCTCCTGAGTAGGACAAATCCGCCGCCCTAGTAGTCATGCCCCG
CGCCCACCGGAAGGAGCTGACTGGGTTGAAGGCTCTCAAGGGCATCGGTCGAGATCCCGGTGCCTAATGA
GTGAGCTAACTTACATTAATTGCGTTGCGCTCACTGCCCGCTTTCCAGTCGGGAAACCTGTCGTGCCAGC
TGCATTAATGAATCGGCCAACGCGCGGGGAGAGGCGGTTTGCGTATTGGGCGCCAGGGTGGTTTTTCTTT
TCACCAGTGAGACGGGCAACAGCTGATTGCCCTTCACCGCCTGGCCCTGAGAGAGTTGCAGCAAGCGGTC
CACGCTGGTTTGCCCCAGCAGGCGAAAATCCTGTTTGATGGTGGTTAACGGCGGGATATAACATGAGCTG
TCTTCGGTATCGTCGTATCCCACTACCGAGATATCCGCACCAACGCGCAGCCCGGACTCGGTAATGGCGC
GCATTGCGCCCAGCGCCATCTGATCGTTGGCAACCAGCATCGCAGTGGGAACGATGCCCTCATTCAGCAT
TTGCATGGTTTGTTGAAAACCGGACATGGCACTCCAGTCGCCTTCCCGTTCCGCTATCGGCTGAATTTGA
TTGCGAGTGAGATATTTATGCCAGCCAGCCAGACGCAGACGCGCCGAGACAGAACTTAATGGGCCCGCTA
ACAGCGCGATTTGCTGGTGACCCAATGCGACCAGATGCTCCACGCCCAGTCGCGTACCGTCTTCATGGGA
GAAAATAATACTGTTGATGGGTGTCTGGTCAGAGACATCAAGAAATAACGCCGGAACATTAGTGCAGGCA
GCTTCCACAGCAATGGCATCCTGGTCATCCAGCGGATAGTTAATGATCAGCCCACTGACGCGTTGCGCGA
GAAGATTGTGCACCGCCGCTTTACAGGCTTCGACGCCGCTTCGTTCTACCATCGACACCACCACGCTGGC
ACCCAGTTGATCGGCGCGAGATTTAATCGCCGCGACAATTTGCGACGGCGCGTGCAGGGCCAGACTGGAG
GTGGCAACGCCAATCAGCAACGACTGTTTGCCCGCCAGTTGTTGTGCCACGCGGTTGGGAATGTAATTCA
GCTCCGCCATCGCCGCTTCCACTTTTTCCCGCGTTTTCGCAGAAACGTGGCTGGCCTGGTTCACCACGCG
GGAAACGGTCTGATAAGAGACACCGGCATACTCTGCGACATCGTATAACGTTACTGGTTTCACATTCACC
ACCCTGAATTGACTCTCTTCCGGGCGCTATCATGCCATACCGCGAAAGGTTTTGCGCCATTCGATGGTGT
CCGGGATCTCGACGCTCTCCCTTATGCGACTCCTGCATTAGGAAGCAGCCCAGTAGTAGGTTGAGGCCGT
TGAGCACCGCCGCCGCAAGGAATGGTGCATGCAAGGAGATGGCGCCCAACAGTCCCCCGGCCACGGGGCC
TGCCACCATACCCACGCCGAAACAAGCGCTCATGAGCCCGAAGTGGCGAGCCCGATCTTCCCCATCGGTG
ATGTCGGCGATATAGGCGCCAGCAACCGCACCTGTGGCGCCGGTGATGCCGGCCACGATGCGTCCGGCGT
AGAGGATCGAGATCTCGATCCCGCGAAATTAATACGACTCACTATAGGGGAATTGTGAGCGGATAACAAT
TCCCCTCTAGAAATAATTTTGTTTAACTTTAAGAAGGAGATATACCATGAAAATCGAAGAAGGTAAACTG
GTAATCTGGATTAACGGCGATAAAGGCTATAACGGTCTCGCTGAAGTCGGTAAGAAATTCGAGAAAGATA
CCGGAATTAAAGTCACCGTTGAGCATCCGGATAAACTGGAAGAGAAATTCCCACAGGTTGCGGCAACTGG
CGATGGCCCTGACATTATCTTCTGGGCACACGACCGCTTTGGTGGCTACGCTCAATCTGGCCTGTTGGCT
GAAATCACCCCGGACAAAGCGTTCCAGGACAAGCTGTATCCGTTTACCTGGGATGCCGTACGTTACAACG
ACAAGCTGATTGCTTACCCGATCGCTGTTGAAGCGTTATCGCTGATTTATAACAAAGATCTGCTGCCGAA
CCCGCCAAAAACCTGGGAAGAGATCCCGGCGCTGGATAAAGAACTGAAAGCGAAAGGTAAGAGCGCGCTG
ATGTTCAACCTGCAAGAACCGTACTTCACCTGGCCGCTGATTGCTGCTGACGGGGGTTATGCGTTCAAGT
ATGAAAACGGCAAGTACGACATTAAAGACGTGGGCGTGGATAACGCTGGCGCGAAAGCGGGTCTGACCTT
CCTGGTTGACCTGATTAAAAACAAACACATGAATGCAGACACCGATTACTCCATCGCAGAAGCTGCCTTT
AATAAAGGCGAAACAGCGATGACCATCAACGGCCCGTGGGCATGGTCCAACATCGACACCAGCAAAGTGA
ATTATGGTGTAACGGTACTGCCGACCTTCAAGGGTCAACCATCCAAACCGTTCGTTGGCGTGCTGAGCGC
AGGTATTAACGCCGCCAGTCCGAACAAAGAGCTGGCAAAAGAGTTCCTCGAAAACTATCTGCTGACTGAT
GAAGGTCTGGAAGCGGTTAATAAAGACAAACCGCTGGGTGCCGTAGCGCTGAAGTCTTACGAGGAAGAGT
TGGCGAAAGATCCACGTATTGCCGCCACCATGGAAAACGCCCAGAAAGGTGAAATCATGCCGAACATCCC
GCAGATGTCCGCTTTCTGGTATGCCGTGCGTACTGCGGTGATCAACGCCGCCAGCGGTCGTCAGACTGTC
GATGAAGCCCTGAAAGACGCGCAGACTAATGGCTCAGAAACAGTTCGGTTCCAGTCTCATCACCATCACC
ATCACTCGAGCTCAGAGAACCTGTATTTCCAGAGTATGGGAGGAGCTGTGAGTGCTGGGGAAGATAATGA
TGACTTAATTGATAATTTAAAAGAAGCTCAGTATATTCGTACTGAAAGAGTGGAGCAAGCCTTCAGAGCG
ATTGATCGTGGAGATTACTATTTGGAAGGCTACAGAGACAATGCTTACAAAGACTTAGCCTGGAAGCATG
GAAACATCCACTTGTCAGCACCTTGCATTTATTCTGAAGTTATGGAAGCATTGAAACTTCAACCAGGATT
GTCTTTTCTTAACCTGGGAAGTGGAACCGGATATTTAAGTACAATGGTGGGCTTAATTTTAGGTCCTTTT
GGAATAAATCATGGGATTGAGCTTCATTCAGATGTGGTGGAATATGCCAAGGAAAAACTGGAGAGCTTCA
TCAAAAATAGTGATAGCTTTGATAAATTTGAGTTCTGTGAACCTGCATTTGTTGTTGGTAATTGCCTCCA
GATAGCTTCTGACAGTCATCAGTATGATCGAATTTATTGTGGAGCTGGAGTACAGAAAGACCATGAAAAC
TACATGAAAATATTACTAAAAGTTGGAGGCATATTAGTCATGCCTATAGAGGATCAGTTAACACAGATTA
TGCGAACTGGACAGAACACTTGGGAAAGTAAAAATATCCTTGCTGTTTCATTTGCTCCACTTGTGCAACC
AAGTAAGAATGATAATGGCAAACCAGATTAACTGCTAACAAAGCCCGAAAGGAAGCTGAGTTGGCTGCTG
CCACCGCTGAGCAATAACTAGCATAACCCCTTGGGGCCTCTAAACGGGTCTTGAGGGGTTTTTTGCTGAA
AGGAGGAACTATATCCGGATTGGCGAATGGGACGCGCCAGTAAGGCAACCCTAATGGCTCAGAAACAGTT
CGGTTCCAGTCTCATCACCATCACCATCACTCGAGCTCAGAGAACCTGTATTTCCAGAGTATGGGAGGAG
CTGTGAGTGCTGGGGAAGATAATGATGACTTAATTGATAATTTAAAAGAAGCTCAGTATATTCGTACTGA
AAGAGTGGAGCAAGCCTTCAGAGCGATTGATCGTGGAGATTACTATTTGGAAGGCTACAGAGACAATGCT
TACAAAGACTTAGCCTGGAAGCATGGAAACATCCACTTGTCAGCACCTTGCATTTATTCTGAAGTTATGG
AAGCATTGAAACTTCAACCAGGATTGTCTTTTCTTAACCTGGGAAGTGGAACCGGATATTTAAGTACAAT
GGTGGGCTTAATTTTAGGTCCTTTTGGAATAAATCATGGGATTGAGCTTCATTCAGATGTGGTGGAATAT
GCCAAGGAAAAACTGGAGAGCTTCATCAAAAATAGTGATAGCTTTGATAAATTTGAGTTCTGTGAACCTG
CATTTGTTGTTGGTAATTGCCTCCAGATAGCTTCTGACAGTCATCAGTATGATCGAATTTATTGTGGAGC
TGGAGTACAGAAAGACCATGAAAACTACATGAAAATATTACTAAAAGTTGGAGGCATATTAGTCATGCCT
ATAGAGGATCAGTTAACACAGATTATGCGAACTGGACAGAACACTTGGGAAAGTAAAAATATCCTTGCTG
TTTCATTTGCTCCACTTGTGCAACCAAGTAAGAATGATAATGGCAAACCAGATTAACTGCTAACAAAGCC
CGAAAGGAAGCTGAGTTGGCTGCTGCCACCGCTGAGCAATAACTAGCATAACCCCTTGGGGCCTCTAAAC
GGGTCTTGAGGGGTTTTTTGCTGAAAGGAGGAACTATATCCGGATTGGCGAATGGG
[124 nt withheld, positions 7547-7670]
C
[91 nt withheld, positions 7672-7762]
A
[49 nt withheld, positions 7764-7812]
CCTTTGACGTTGGAGTCCACGTTCTTT
[37 nt withheld, positions 7840-7876]
ACCCTATCTCGGTCTATTCTTTTGATTTATAAGGGATTTTGCCGATTTCGGCCTATTGGTTAAAAAATGA
GCTGATTTAACAAAAATTTAACGCGAATTTTAACAAAATATTAACGCTTACAATTTAGGTGGCACTTTTC
GGGGAAATGTGCGCGGAACCCCTATTTGTTTATTTTTCTAAATACATTCAAATATGTATCCGCTCATGAA
TTAATTCTTAGAAAAACTCATCGAGCATCAAATGAAACTGCAATTTATTCATATCAGGATTATCAATACC
ATATTTTTGAAAAAGCCGTTTCTGTAATGAAGGAGAAAACTCACCGAGGCAGTTCCATAGGATGGCAAGA
TCCTGGTATCGGTCTGCGATTCCGACTCGTCCAACATCAATACAACCTATTAATTTCCCCTCGTCAAAAA
TAAGGTTATCAAGTGAGAAATCACCATGAGTGACGACTGAATCCGGTGAGAATGGCAAAAGTTTATGCAT
TTCTTTCCAGACTTGTTCAACAGGCCAGCCATTACGCTCGTCATCAAAATCACTCGCATCAACCAAACCG
TTATTCATTCGTGATTGCGCCTGAGCGAGACGAAATACGCGATCGCTGTTAAAAGGACAATTACAAACAG
GAATCGAATGCAACCGGCGCAGGAACACTGCCAGCGCATCAACAATATTTTCACCTGAATCAGGATATTC
TTCTAATACCTGGAATGCTGTTTTCCCGGGGATCGCAGTGGTGAGTAACCATGCATCATCAGGAGTACGG
ATAAAATGCTTGATGGTCGGAAGAGGCATAAATTCCGTCAGCCAGTTTAGTCTGACCATCTCATCTGTAA
CATCATTGGCAACGCTACCTTTGCCATGTTTCAGAAACAACTCTGGCGCATCGGGCTTCCCATACAATCG
ATAGATTGTCGCACCTGATTGCCCGACATTATCGCGAGCCCATTTATACCCATATAAATCAGCATCCATG
TTGGAATTTAATCGCGGCCTAGAGCAAGACGTTTCCCGTTGAATATGGCTCATAACACCCCTTGTATTAC
TGTTTATGTAAGCAGACAGTTTTATTGTTCATGACCAAAATCCCTTAACGTGAGTTTTCGTTCCACTGAG
CGTCAGACCCCGTAGAAAAGATCAAAGGATCTTC
Features (pLannotate 1.2.2; 28 found; start..end, strand, type, name):
      1..589     +  rep_origin     ori: high-copy-number ColE1/pMB1/pBR322/pUC origin of replication
    775..914     -  misc_feature   bom: basis of mobility region from pBR322
   1016..1207    -  CDS            rop: Rop protein, which maintains plasmids at low copy number; rop
   1224..1604    +  CDS            YPB1_ECOLX: Protein predicted: Swiss-Prot protein existence level 4. From Escherichia coli.
   1676..1907    -  CDS            TcR (fragment): tetracycline efflux protein; tet; confers resistance to tetracycline
   1989..2062    +  promoter       PLtetO-1 promoter: modified phage lambda PL promoter with tet operator sites (Lutz and Bujard, 1997)
   2086..2796    +  CDS            TVMV protease: tobacco vein mottling virus NIa protease (Nallamsetty et al., 2004)
   2829..2915    +  terminator     rrnB T1 terminator: Escherichia coli rrnB; transcription terminator T1 from the E. coli rrnB gene
   2928..2992    -  CDS            TcR (fragment): tetracycline efflux protein; tet; confers resistance to tetracycline
   3007..3028    -  protein_bind   CAP binding site: CAP binding activates transcription in the presence of cAMP. E. coli catabolite activator protein
   3041..4123    -  CDS            lacI: lac repressor; lacI; The lac repressor binds to the lac operator to inhibit transcription in E. coli. This inhibition can be relieved by adding lactose or isopropyl-β-D-thiogalactopyranoside (IPTG).
   4124..4201    -  promoter       lacI promoter: lacI
   4209..4488    -  CDS            TcR (fragment): tetracycline efflux protein; tet; confers resistance to tetracycline
   4510..4528    +  promoter       T7 promoter: promoter for bacteriophage T7 RNA polymerase
   4529..4553    +  protein_bind   lac operator: The lac repressor binds to the lac operator to inhibit transcription in E. coli. This inhibition can be relieved by adding lactose or isopropyl-β-D-thiogalactopyranoside (IPTG). lac repressor encoded by lacI
   4568..4590    +  RBS            RBS: efficient ribosome binding site from bacteriophage T7 gene 10 (Olins and Rangwala, 1989)
   4597..5697    +  CDS            MBP: maltose binding protein from E. coli; malE (mutated); This version of the gene does not encode a signal sequence, so MBP will remain in the cytosol.
   5728..5745    +  CDS            7xHis (fragment): 6xHis affinity tag
   5776..6468    +  CDS            PCMTD1 (fragment): PCMD1_HUMAN - Experimental evidence at protein level: Swiss-Prot protein existence level 1. From Homo sapiens (Human).
   6472..6520    +  CDS            SET1 (fragment): solubility-enhancement tag derived from T7 phage gene 10B
   6528..6575    +  terminator     T7 terminator: transcription terminator for bacteriophage T7 RNA polymerase
   6663..6680    +  CDS            7xHis (fragment): 6xHis affinity tag
   6711..7403    +  CDS            PCMTD1 (fragment): PCMD1_HUMAN - Experimental evidence at protein level: Swiss-Prot protein existence level 1. From Homo sapiens (Human).
   7407..7455    +  CDS            SET1 (fragment): solubility-enhancement tag derived from T7 phage gene 10B
   7463..7510    +  terminator     T7 terminator: transcription terminator for bacteriophage T7 RNA polymerase
   7547..7975    +  rep_origin     f1 ori (sequence partly withheld): f1 bacteriophage origin of replication; arrow indicates direction of (+) strand synthesis
   8028..8085    +  promoter       AmpR promoter (fragment): bla
   8094..8909    -  CDS            KanR: aminoglycoside phosphotransferase; aph(3')-Ia; confers resistance to kanamycin in bacteria or G418 (Geneticin®) in eukaryotes
