[The description below was written by a language model from this plasmid's Addgene catalogue record and pLannotate feature annotations shown in this document.]
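Description:
pMAPLe4 PCMTD1(1-231) is a 9,030 bp bacterial expression plasmid for producing a C-terminally truncated form of human protein-L-isoaspartate O-methyltransferase domain-containing protein 1 (PCMTD1), lacking residues 232–357. It replicates from a ColE1/pMB1-type origin accompanied by the pBR322 bom region and the rop gene, which moderates copy number. It also carries an f1 phage origin and is selected with kanamycin through an aph(3')-Ia marker. Several short tetracycline-resistance fragments are annotated as backbone remnants and do not constitute a functional marker. The record indicates cloning-strain propagation and a DE3 lysogen for expression.

The main cassette is a T7 promoter with a lac operator and the T7 gene 10 ribosome binding site. It is controlled by a plasmid-borne lacI, so expression is IPTG-inducible. It drives cytosolic (signal-sequence-free) maltose binding protein, followed by a 6xHis tag and the PCMTD1 fragment, and ends at a T7 terminator. A separate PLtetO-1 promoter drives TVMV protease, closed by the rrnB T1 terminator. This arrangement suggests that co-expressed protease removes the MBP solubility partner in vivo to leave His-tagged PCMTD1, but no cleavage site is annotated, so the record does not confirm it. The short "SET1" matches just before the terminators are probably T7-derived vector sequence rather than a deliberate tag.

The sequenced record contains a second copy of the His tag–PCMTD1–T7 terminator segment directly downstream of the first, with no annotated promoter of its own. The catalogue entry does not explain this duplication, though it may contribute to the stated 1,875 bp insert size, which far exceeds the roughly 700 bp needed for 231 residues. The purified protein was used in studies of PCMTD1's association with cullin-RING ligase components.
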