Addgene plasmid #246498: pMAPLe4 PCMTD1(1-231)
Purpose: Recombinant protein expression of PCMTD1(1-231)
Depositing lab: Steven Clarke. Depositing organization: University of California, Los Angeles (UCLA). Publication: Human Protein-l-isoaspartate O-Methyltransferase Domain-Containing Protein 1 (PCMTD1) Associates with Cullin-RING Ligase Proteins. Warmack RA, Pang EZ, Peluso E, Lowenson JD, Ong JY, Torres JZ, Clarke SG. Biochemistry. 2022 May 17;61(10):879-894. doi: 10.1021/acs.biochem.2c00130. Epub 2022 Apr 29. PubMed 35486881.
Backbone
  Vector backbone: pMAPLe4
  Backbone size w/o insert (bp): 7155
  Total vector size (bp): 9030
  Vector type: Bacterial Expression
Growth in bacteria
  Bacterial resistance: Kanamycin, 50 μg/mL
  Growth temperature: 37°C
  Growth strain: DH5alpha
  Growth instructions: Use BL21(DE3) for expression
  Copy number: Unknown
Gene/Insert
  Gene/Insert name: Protein-L-isoaspartate O-methyltransferase domain-containing protein 1 (alt name: PCMTD1)
  Species: H. sapiens (human)
  Insert size (bp): 1875
  Mutation: Deleted amino acids 232-357
  Entrez Gene: PCMTD1
  Tag / fusion protein: His-tag (N terminal on insert)
Terms and licenses: Academic/Nonprofit Terms; Industry Terms: Not Available to Industry
Depositor comments: Induce with 1 mM IPTG at OD600 = 0.6 - 0.8 and express overnight at 18°C after induction
How to cite: pMAPLe4 PCMTD1(1-231) was a gift from Steven Clarke (Addgene plasmid # 246498 ; http://n2t.net/addgene:246498 ; RRID:Addgene_246498)
